Addgene plasmid #195902: L0-I26 pUBQ10 GG0-GG1
Purpose: Level 0 pUBQ10 promoter with GG0 and GG1 golden gate linkers
Depositing lab: Jennifer Nemhauser. Depositing organization: University of Washington. Publication: An integrase toolbox to record gene-expression during plant development. Guiziou S, Maranas CJ, Chu JC, Nemhauser JL. Nat Commun. 2023 Apr 3;14(1):1844. doi: 10.1038/s41467-023-37607-5. PubMed 37012288.
Backbone
  Vector backbone: pCR-BluntII-TOPO
  Backbone manufacturer: Thermo Fisher Scientific
  Backbone size w/o insert (bp): 3512
  Vector type: Synthetic Biology
Growth in bacteria
  Bacterial resistance: Kanamycin, 50 μg/mL
  Growth temperature: 37°C
  Growth strain: DH5alpha
  Copy number: High Copy
Gene/Insert
  Gene/Insert name: pUBQ10
  Species: A. thaliana (mustard weed)
  Insert size (bp): 2064
  Entrez Gene: UBQ10 (a.k.a. AT4G05320, C17L7.240, C17L7_240, UBI10, polyubiquitin 10, ubiquitin 10)
  Cloning method: TOPO Cloning
Terms and licenses: Academic/Nonprofit Terms; Industry Terms: Not Available to Industry
How to cite: L0-I26 pUBQ10 GG0-GG1 was a gift from Jennifer Nemhauser (Addgene plasmid # 195902 ; http://n2t.net/addgene:195902 ; RRID:Addgene_195902)
