[The description below was written by a language model from this plasmid's Addgene catalogue record and pLannotate feature annotations shown in this document.]
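Description:
L0-I26 pUBQ10 GG0-GG1 is a Level 0 Golden Gate part plasmid that stores the Arabidopsis thaliana polyubiquitin 10 (UBQ10, AT4G05320) promoter as a reusable module. The roughly 2.1 kb promoter fragment was inserted by TOPO cloning into the pCR-BluntII-TOPO backbone and is flanked by the GG0 and GG1 Golden Gate linkers. These define its position and orientation when it is released and joined to neighbouring parts in a higher-level assembly. The record does not say which Type IIS enzyme or overhang sequences the linkers use.

The annotated sequence is 5,576 nt, consistent with backbone plus insert. It shows the expected backbone elements: a high-copy ColE1/pUC-type origin for propagation in E. coli, a Tn5-derived NeoR/KanR gene that provides the kanamycin selection listed in the catalogue, and a BleoR (Sh ble) cassette that could also confer Zeocin resistance. The lac promoter, operator and CAP site lie upstream of the cloning site, with a T7 promoter and lacZα and ccdB fragments downstream. In this backbone the lacZα-ccdB fusion acts as a lethal counter-selection that is disrupted by insertion, so only insert-bearing clones grow in standard strains. No features are annotated across the first ~2.1 kb, which presumably corresponds to the promoter insert and its linkers, since the annotation tool did not recognise them.

UBQ10 is widely used as a strong, broadly active plant promoter. This part belongs to a synthetic biology toolkit for integrase-based recording of gene expression during plant development, where it would drive a downstream coding sequence after assembly. The plasmid has no plant selection marker or T-DNA elements and serves only as a bacterial part donor.
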