Features (pLannotate 1.2.2; 13 found; start..end, strand, type, name):
   2132..2150    -  promoter       T7 promoter: promoter for bacteriophage T7 RNA polymerase
   2153..2300    +  CDS            lacZα (fragment): LacZα fragment of β-galactosidase; lacZ fragment
   2310..2613    +  CDS            ccdB (fragment): CcdB, a bacterial toxin that poisons DNA gyrase; ccdB; Plasmids containing the ccdB gene cannot be propagated in standard E. coli strains.
   2661..2930    +  CDS            tnpA (fragment): TN5P_ECOLX - Also known as tnp. Experimental evidence at protein level: Swiss-Prot protein existence level 1. Mediates transposition of transposon Tn5 by a 'cut and paste' mechanism. First, the monomeric transposase binds the 19 bp inverted DNA repeats flanking the transposon. Then, dimerization of the DNA- bound transposase creates a synaptic DNA complex. After nicking of the first DNA strand, excision of the transposon proceeds through a series of intermediates. The transposase then mediates the insertion of the transposon at a new site by strand transfer. The activity of the wild- type tran
   2962..3756    +  CDS            NeoR/KanR: aminoglycoside phosphotransferase from Tn5; aph(3')-II (or nptII); confers resistance to neomycin, kanamycin, and G418 (Geneticin®)
   3777..3827    -  misc_feature   bom (fragment): basis of mobility region from pBR322
   3854..3942    +  promoter       AmpR promoter (fragment): bla
   3962..4336    +  CDS            BleoR: antibiotic-binding protein; Sh ble from Streptoalloteichus hindustanus; confers resistance to bleomycin, phleomycin, and Zeocin™
   4474..5062    +  rep_origin     ori: high-copy-number ColE1/pMB1/pBR322/pUC origin of replication
   5245..5337    +  CDS            lacI (fragment): lac repressor; lacI; The lac repressor binds to the lac operator to inhibit transcription in E. coli. This inhibition can be relieved by adding lactose or isopropyl-β-D-thiogalactopyranoside (IPTG).
   5350..5371    +  protein_bind   CAP binding site: CAP binding activates transcription in the presence of cAMP. E. coli catabolite activator protein
   5386..5416    +  promoter       lac promoter: promoter for the E. coli lac operon
   5424..5440    +  protein_bind   lac operator: The lac repressor binds to the lac operator to inhibit transcription in E. coli. This inhibition can be relieved by adding lactose or isopropyl-β-D-thiogalactopyranoside (IPTG). lac repressor encoded by lacI
>Addgene plasmid #195902 | L0-I26 pUBQ10 GG0-GG1 | addgene full sequence | sequence record 386291 | Addgene NGS Result
CACTCTGTGGTCTCAGGAGCTCAACAACAAACTTTCCATTCACCCATTTATGGATACACAGTCTAGCTCA
ACAGAGCTTTTAACCCAAATTGGTACAATAGAATACAACTTTAGATCATAATTCTCAAAAGAAAGAGATT
CCTTAGCTATTCTATCTGCCACTCCATTTCCTTCTCGGCTTGTATGCACAAGCATAAAATCCTCAAACTT
GCTAAGTAGATACTTTATGTCTTGGATAATTGGATTGAGACTTGACAAGCATAACTTTCATGTAACCAAA
GACACAAGTTGCTGAGAATCCACCTCAAAAATGATCTTCCTATAATTGAATCGGGATAATGACAGCACAG
CCCATCTAAGAGCCTCCACTTCTACTTCCAGCACGCTTCTTACTTTTACCACAGCTCTTGCACCTAACCA
TAACACCTTCCCTGTATGATCGCGAAGCACCCACCCTAAGCCACATTTTAATCCTTCTGTTGGCCATGCC
CCATCAAAGTTGCACTTAACCCAAGATTGTGGTGGAGCTTCCCATGTTTCTCGTCTGTCCCGACGGTGTT
GTGGTTGGTGCTTTCCTTACATTCTGAGCCTCTTTCCTTCTAATCCACTCATCTGCATCTTCTTGTGTCC
TTACTAATACCTCATTGGTTCCAAATTCCCTCCCTTTAAGCACCAGCTCGTTTCTGTTCTTCCACAGCCT
CCCAAGTATCCAAGGGACTAAAGCCTCCACATTCTTCAGATCAGGATATTCTTGTTTAAGATGTTGAACT
CTATGGAGGTTTGTATGAACTGATGATCTAGGACCGGATAAGTTCCCTTCTTCATAGCGAACTTATTCAA
AGAATGTTTTGTGTATCATTCTTGTTACATTGTTATTAATGAAAAAATATTATTGGTCATTGGACTGAAC
ACGAGTGTTAAATATGGACCAGGCCCCAAATAAGATCCATTGATATATGAATTAAATAACAAGAATAAAT
CGAGTCACCAAACCACTTGCCTTTTTTAACGAGACTTGTTCACCAACTTGATACAAAAGTCATTATCCTA
TGCAAATCAATAATCATACAAAAATATCCAATAACACTAAAAAATTAAAAGAAATGGATAATTTCACAAT
ATGTTATACGATAAAGAAGTTACTTTTCCAAGAAATTCACTGATTTTATAAGCCCACTTGCATTAGATAA
ATGGCAAAAAAAAACAAAAAGGAAAAGAAATAAAGCACGAAGAATTCTAGAAAATACGAAATACGCTTCA
ATGCAGTGGGACCCACGGTTCAATTATTGCCAATTTTCAGCTCCACCGTATATTTAAAAAATAAAACGAT
AATGCTAAAAAAATATAAATCGTAACGATCGTTAAATCTCAACGGCTGGATCTTATGACGACCGTTAGAA
ATTGTGGTTGTCGACGAGTCAGTAATAAACGGCGTCAAAGTGGTTGCAGCCGGCACACACGAGTCGTGTT
TATCAACTCAAAGCACAAATACTTTTCCTCAACCTAAAAATAAGGCAATTAGCCAAAAACAACTTTGCGT
GTAAACAACGCTCAATACACGTGTCATTTTATTATTAGCTATTGCTTCACCGCCTTAGCTTTCTCGTGAC
CTAGTCGTCCTCGTCTTTTCTTCTTCTTCTTCTATAAAACAATACCCAAAGAGCTCTTCTTCTTCACAAT
TCAGATTTCAATTTCTCAAAATCTTAAAAACTTTCTCTCAATTCTCTCTACCGTGATCAAGGTAAATTTC
TGTGTTCCTTATTCTCTCAAAATCTTCGATTTTGTTTTCGTTCGATCCCAATTTCGTATATGTTCTTTGG
TTTAGATTCTGTTAATCTTAGATCGAAGACGATTTTCTGGGTTTGATCGTTAGATATCATCTTAATTCTC
GATTAGGGTTTCATAGATATCATCCGATTTGTTCAAATAATTTGAGTTTTGTCGAATAATTACTCTTCGA
TTTGTGATTTCTATCTAGATCTGGTGTTAGTTTCTAGTTTGTGCGATCGAATTTGTCGATTAATCTGAGT
TTTTCTGATTAACAGAATGTGAGACCATCAACGTCCTGAATTCTGCAGATATCCATCACACTGGCGGCCG
CTCGAGCATGCATCTAGAGGGCCCAATTCGCCCTATAGTGAGTCGTATTACAATTCACTGGCCGTCGTTT
TACAACGTCGTGACTGGGAAAACCCTGGCGTTACCCAACTTAATCGCCTTGCAGCACATCCCCCTTTCGC
CAGCTGGCGTAATAGCGAAGAGGCCCGCACCGATCGCCCTTCCCAACAGTTGCGCAGCCTATACGTACGG
CAGTTTAAGGTTTACACCTATAAAAGAGAGAGCCGTTATCGTCTGTTTGTGGATGTACAGAGTGATATTA
TTGACACGCCGGGGCGACGGATGGTGATCCCCCTGGCCAGTGCACGTCTGCTGTCAGATAAAGTCTCCCG
TGAACTTTACCCGGTGGTGCATATCGGGGATGAAAGCTGGCGCATGATGACCACCGATATGGCCAGTGTG
CCGGTCTCCGTTATCGGGGAAGAAGTGGCTGATCTCAGCCACCGCGAAAATGACATCAAAAACGCCATTA
ACCTGATGTTCTGGGGAATATAAATGTCAGGCATGAGATTATCAAAAAGGATCTTCACCTAGATCCTTTT
CACGTAGAAAGCCAGTCCGCAGAAACGGTGCTGACCCCGGATGAATGTCAGCTACTGGGCTATCTGGACA
AGGGAAAACGCAAGCGCAAAGAGAAAGCAGGTAGCTTGCAGTGGGCTTACATGGCGATAGCTAGACTGGG
CGGTTTTATGGACAGCAAGCGAACCGGAATTGCCAGCTGGGGCGCCCTCTGGTAAGGTTGGGAAGCCCTG
CAAAGTAAACTGGATGGCTTTCTTGCCGCCAAGGATCTGATGGCGCAGGGGATCAAGCTCTGATCAAGAG
ACAGGATGAGGATCGTTTCGCATGATTGAACAAGATGGATTGCACGCAGGTTCTCCGGCCGCTTGGGTGG
AGAGGCTATTCGGCTATGACTGGGCACAACAGACAATCGGCTGCTCTGATGCCGCCGTGTTCCGGCTGTC
AGCGCAGGGGCGCCCGGTTCTTTTTGTCAAGACCGACCTGTCCGGTGCCCTGAATGAACTGCAAGACGAG
GCAGCGCGGCTATCGTGGCTGGCCACGACGGGCGTTCCTTGCGCAGCTGTGCTCGACGTTGTCACTGAAG
CGGGAAGGGACTGGCTGCTATTGGGCGAAGTGCCGGGGCAGGATCTCCTGTCATCTCACCTTGCTCCTGC
CGAGAAAGTATCCATCATGGCTGATGCAATGCGGCGGCTGCATACGCTTGATCCGGCTACCTGCCCATTC
GACCACCAAGCGAAACATCGCATCGAGCGAGCACGTACTCGGATGGAAGCCGGTCTTGTCGATCAGGATG
ATCTGGACGAAGAGCATCAGGGGCTCGCGCCAGCCGAACTGTTCGCCAGGCTCAAGGCGAGCATGCCCGA
CGGCGAGGATCTCGTCGTGACCCATGGCGATGCCTGCTTGCCGAATATCATGGTGGAAAATGGCCGCTTT
TCTGGATTCATCGACTGTGGCCGGCTGGGTGTGGCGGACCGCTATCAGGACATAGCGTTGGCTACCCGTG
ATATTGCTGAAGAGCTTGGCGGCGAATGGGCTGACCGCTTCCTCGTGCTTTACGGTATCGCCGCTCCCGA
TTCGCAGCGCATCGCCTTCTATCGCCTTCTTGACGAGTTCTTCTGAATTATTAACGCTTACAATTTCCTG
ATGCGGTATTTTCTCCTTACGCATCTGTGCGGTATTTCACACCGCATCAGGTGGCACTTTTCGGGGAAAT
GTGCGCGGAACCCCTATTTGTTTATTTTTCTAAATACATTCAAATATGTATCCGCTCATGAGACAATAAC
CCTGATAAATGCTTCAATAATAGCACGTGAGGAGGGCCACCATGGCCAAGTTGACCAGTGCCGTTCCGGT
GCTCACCGCGCGCGACGTCGCCGGAGCGGTCGAGTTCTGGACCGACCGGCTCGGGTTCTCCCGGGACTTC
GTGGAGGACGACTTCGCCGGTGTGGTCCGGGACGACGTGACCCTGTTCATCAGCGCGGTCCAGGACCAGG
TGGTGCCGGACAACACCCTGGCCTGGGTGTGGGTGCGCGGCCTGGACGAGCTGTACGCCGAGTGGTCGGA
GGTCGTGTCCACGAACTTCCGGGACGCCTCCGGGCCGGCCATGACCGAGATCGGCGAGCAGCCGTGGGGG
CGGGAGTTCGCCCTGCGCGACCCGGCCGGCAACTGCGTGCACTTCGTGGCCGAGGAGCAGGACTGACACG
TGCTAAAACTTCATTTTTAATTTAAAAGGATCTAGGTGAAGATCCTTTTTGATAATCTCATGACCAAAAT
CCCTTAACGTGAGTTTTCGTTCCACTGAGCGTCAGACCCCGTAGAAAAGATCAAAGGATCTTCTTGAGAT
CCTTTTTTTCTGCGCGTAATCTGCTGCTTGCAAACAAAAAAACCACCGCTACCAGCGGTGGTTTGTTTGC
CGGATCAAGAGCTACCAACTCTTTTTCCGAAGGTAACTGGCTTCAGCAGAGCGCAGATACCAAATACTGT
TCTTCTAGTGTAGCCGTAGTTAGGCCACCACTTCAAGAACTCTGTAGCACCGCCTACATACCTCGCTCTG
CTAATCCTGTTACCAGTGGCTGCTGCCAGTGGCGATAAGTCGTGTCTTACCGGGTTGGACTCAAGACGAT
AGTTACCGGATAAGGCGCAGCGGTCGGGCTGAACGGGGGGTTCGTGCACACAGCCCAGCTTGGAGCGAAC
GACCTACACCGAACTGAGATACCTACAGCGTGAGCTATGAGAAAGCGCCACGCTTCCCGAAGGGAGAAAG
GCGGACAGGTATCCGGTAAGCGGCAGGGTCGGAACAGGAGAGCGCACGAGGGAGCTTCCAGGGGGAAACG
CCTGGTATCTTTATAGTCCTGTCGGGTTTCGCCACCTCTGACTTGAGCGTCGATTTTTGTGATGCTCGTC
AGGGGGGCGGAGCCTATGGAAAAACGCCAGCAACGCGGCCTTTTTACGGTTCCTGGCCTTTTGCTGGCCT
TTTGCTCACATGTTCTTTCCTGCGTTATCCCCTGATTCTGTGGATAACCGTATTACCGCCTTTGAGTGAG
CTGATACCGCTCGCCGCAGCCGAACGACCGAGCGCAGCGAGTCAGTGAGCGAGGAAGCGGAAGAGCGCCC
AATACGCAAACCGCCTCTCCCCGCGCGTTGGCCGATTCATTAATGCAGCTGGCACGACAGGTTTCCCGAC
TGGAAAGCGGGCAGTGAGCGCAACGCAATTAATGTGAGTTAGCTCACTCATTAGGCACCCCAGGCTTTAC
ACTTTATGCTTCCGGCTCGTATGTTGTGTGGAATTGTGAGCGGATAACAATTTCACACAGGAAACAGCTA
TGACCATGATTACGCCAAGCTATTTAGGTGACGCGTTAGAATACTCAAGCTATGCATCAAGCTTGGTACC
GAGCTCGGATCCACTAGTAACGGCCGCCAGTGTGCTGGAATTCAGG
